>Addgene plasmid #23010 | pMX240 | depositor full sequence | sequence record 10527 | Author sequence
TAGTTATTAATAGTAATCAATTACGGGGTCATTAGTTCATAGCCCATATATGGAGTTCCGCGTTACATAA
CTTACGGTAAATGGCCCGCCTGGCTGACCGCCCAACGACCCCCGCCCATTGACGTCAATAATGACGTATG
TTCCCATAGTAACGCCAATAGGGACTTTCCATTGACGTCAATGGGTGGAGTATTTACGGTAAACTGCCCA
CTTGGCAGTACATCAAGTGTATCATATGCCAAGTACGCCCCCTATTGACGTCAATGACGGTAAATGGCCC
GCCTGGCATTATGCCCAGTACATGACCTTATGGGACTTTCCTACTTGGCAGTACATCTACGTATTAGTCA
TCGCTATTACCATGGTGATGCGGTTTTGGCAGTACATCAATGGGCGTGGATAGCGGTTTGACTCACGGGG
ATTTCCAAGTCTCCACCCCATTGACGTCAATGGGAGTTTGTTTTGGCACCAAAATCAACGGGACTTTCCA
AAATGTCGTAACAACTCCGCCCCATTGACGCAAATGGGCGGTAGGCGTGTACGGTGGGAGGTCTATATAA
GCAGAGCTGGTTTAGTGAACCGTCAGATCCGCTAGCGCTACCGGTCGCCACCATGGTGAGCAAGGGCGAG
GAGCTGTTCACCGGGGTGGTGCCCATCCTGGTCGAGCTGGACGGCGACGTAAACGGCCACAAGTTCAGCG
TGTCCGGCGAGGGCGAGGGCGATGCCACCTACGGCAAGCTGACCCTGAAGTTCATCTGCACCACCGGCAA
GCTGCCCGTGCCCTGGCCCACCCTCGTGACCACCCTGACCTACGGCGTGCAGTGCTTCAGCCGCTACCCC
GACCACATGAAGCAGCACGACTTCTTCAAGTCCGCCATGCCCGAAGGCTACGTCCAGGAGCGCACCATCT
TCTTCAAGGACGACGGCAACTACAAGACCCGCGCCGAGGTGAAGTTCGAGGGCGACACCCTGGTGAACCG
CATCGAGCTGAAGGGCATCGACTTCAAGGAGGACGGCAACATCCTGGGGCACAAGCTGGAGTACAACTAC
AACAGCCACAACGTCTATATCATGGCCGACAAGCAGAAGAACGGCATCAAGGTGAACTTCAAGATCCGCC
ACAACATCGAGGACGGCAGCGTGCAGCTCGCCGACCACTACCAGCAGAACACCCCCATCGGCGACGGCCC
CGTGCTGCTGCCCGACAACCACTACCTGAGCACCCAGTCCGCCCTGAGCAAAGACCCCAACGAGAAGCGC
GATCACATGGTCCTGCTGGAGTTCGTGACCGCCGCCGGGATCACTCTCGGCATGGACGAGCTGTACAAGT
CCGGACTCAGATCTCGAGCTCAAGCTTCGAATTCTATGGGCCCCAAGCGGCGGCAGCTGACGTTCCGGGA
GAAGTCGCGGATCATCCAGGAGGTGGAGGAGAACCCGGACCTACGCAAGGGCGAGATCGCGCGGCGCTTC
AACATCCCGCCGTCCACGCTGAGCACCATCCTGAAGAACAAGCGCGCCATCCTGGCGTCGGAGCGCAAGT
ACGGAGTGGCCTCCACCTGCCGTAAGACCAACAAGCTGTCCCCGTACGACAAGCTGGAGGGGCTTCTCAT
CGCTTGGTTCCAGCAGATCCGCGCCGCGGGCCTGCCTGTCAAGGGCATCATCCTGAAAGAGAAGGCGCTA
CGGATAGCGGAGGAGCTGGGCATGGACGACTTCACGGCTTCCAACGGCTGGCTGGATCGCTTCCGCCGGC
GCCACGGTGTAGTGGCCTGCAGCGGCGTGACCCGCTCCCGGGCGCGAAGCTCTACCCCACGGGCCCCAGC
GGCACCTGCCGGCCCAGCCGCCGTGCCCTCTGAGGGCAGCGGTGGATCCGCTGCAAACCCTGCTCGGAGG
AAAGCATGTATTGTGAAGGAAATGGAAAAAATGAAGAACAAGCGGGAAGAGAAGAGGGCCCAGAACTCGG
AAATAAGAATAAAGCGAGCTCAGGAATATGACAGCAGCTTTCCAAACTGGGAATTTGCCCGGATGATTAA
AGAATTCCGGGTTACTATAGAATGTCACCCACTTACTCTGACTGATCCTACGGAAGAGCACAGGATCTGC
GTGTGTGTGAGGAAGCGCCCACTGAATAAGCAAGAACTGGCCAAGAAAGAAATCGATGTGATTTCTGTTC
CCAGCAAGTGTTTGCTCTTTGTGCATGAACCCAAATTGAAAGTGGACTTGACAAAGTATCTGGAGAATCA
GGCATTCTGCTTCGATTTTGCCTTTGATGAAACAGCTTCAAATGAAGTCGTCTACAGGTTCACAGCAAGG
CCACTGGTACAGACGATTTTTGAAGGGGGAAAAGCAACCTGCTTTGCCTATGGGCAGACGGGCAGTGGGA
AGACTCACACAATGGGTGGAGACCTGTCTGGTAAATCTCAGAATACATCTAAAGGGATCTATGCAATGGC
TTCCCGGGATGTCTTCCTTCTGAAGAGTCAGCCTCGCTACCGGAACTTAAACTTGGAAGTTTATGTGACA
TTCTTTGAGATCTACAATGGGAAGGTGTTTGATCTGCTCAACAAGAAGGCCAAGCTACGTGTACTAGAAG
ACAGCAAGCAGCAGGTGCAGGTTGTGGGACTTCAGGAGTACCTGGTTAACTGTGCTGATGATGTCATCAA
GATGCTCAACATGGGCAGTGCCTGCAGGACTTCTGGACAGACTTTTGCCAACTCCAATTCTTCCCGCTCC
CATGCCTGCTTCCAGATTCTTCTTCGAGCCAAAGGGAGATTGCATGGCAAATTCTCCTTGGTGGATCTGG
CAGGGAATGAACGAGGGGCTGACACTTCTAGTGCTGACCGCCAGACTCGCATGGAGGGTGCAGAGATTAA
CAAGTCTCTCCTAGCACTGAAGGAGTGCATCAGGGCGCTGGGACAGAACAAGGCTCACACCCCATTCCGT
GAGAGCAAGCTGACTCAGGTGCTAAGGGATTCATTCATTGGGGAGAACTCGAGGACTTGCATGATTGCCA
TGATCTCACCAGGCATAAGCTCCTGTGAATATACTTTAAACACGCTGAGATATGCAGACAGAGTCAAGGA
GCTGAGCTAATCTAGATAACTGATCATAATCAGCCATACCACATTTGTAGAGGTTTTACTTGCTTTAAAA
AACCTCCCACACCTCCCCCTGAACCTGAAACATAAAATGAATGCAATTGTTGTTGTTAACTTGTTTATTG
CAGCTTATAATGGTTACAAATAAAGCAATAGCATCACAAATTTCACAAATAAAGCATTTTTTTCACTGCA
TTCTAGTTGTGGTTTGTCCAAACTCATCAATGTATCTTAACGCGTAAATTGTAAGCGTTAATATTTTGTT
AAAATTCGCGTTAAATTTTTGTTAAATCAGCTCATTTTTTAACCAATAGGCCGAAATCGGCAAAATCCCT
TATAAATCAAAAGAATAGACCGAGATAGGGT
[37 nt withheld, positions 3462-3498]
AAAGAACGTGGACTCCAACGTCAAAGG
[49 nt withheld, positions 3526-3574]
T
[91 nt withheld, positions 3576-3666]
G
[124 nt withheld, positions 3668-3791]
CAGGTGGCACTTTTCGGGGAAATGTGCGCGGAACCCCTATTTGTTTATTTTTCTAAATACATTCAAATAT
GTATCCGCTCATGAGACAATAACCCTGATAAATGCTTCAATAATATTGAAAAAGGAAGAGTCCTGAGGCG
GAAAGAACCAGCTGTGGAATGTGTGTCAGTTAGGGTGTGGAAAGTCCCCAGGCTCCCCAGCAGGCAGAAG
TATGCAAAGCATGCATCTCAATTAGTCAGCAACCAGGTGTGGAAAGTCCCCAGGCTCCCCAGCAGGCAGA
AGTATGCAAAGCATGCATCTCAATTAGTCAGCAACCATAGTCCCGCCCCTAACTCCGCCCATCCCGCCCC
TAACTCCGCCCAGTTCCGCCCATTCTCCGCCCCATGGCTGACTAATTTTTTTTATTTATGCAGAGGCCGA
GGCCGCCTCGGCCTCTGAGCTATTCCAGAAGTAGTGAGGAGGCTTTTTTGGAGGCCTAGGCTTTTGCAAA
GATCGATCAAGAGACAGGATGAGGATCGTTTCGCATGATTGAACAAGATGGATTGCACGCAGGTTCTCCG
GCCGCTTGGGTGGAGAGGCTATTCGGCTATGACTGGGCACAACAGACAATCGGCTGCTCTGATGCCGCCG
TGTTCCGGCTGTCAGCGCAGGGGCGCCCGGTTCTTTTTGTCAAGACCGACCTGTCCGGTGCCCTGAATGA
ACTGCAAGACGAGGCAGCGCGGCTATCGTGGCTGGCCACGACGGGCGTTCCTTGCGCAGCTGTGCTCGAC
GTTGTCACTGAAGCGGGAAGGGACTGGCTGCTATTGGGCGAAGTGCCGGGGCAGGATCTCCTGTCATCTC
ACCTTGCTCCTGCCGAGAAAGTATCCATCATGGCTGATGCAATGCGGCGGCTGCATACGCTTGATCCGGC
TACCTGCCCATTCGACCACCAAGCGAAACATCGCATCGAGCGAGCACGTACTCGGATGGAAGCCGGTCTT
GTCGATCAGGATGATCTGGACGAAGAGCATCAGGGGCTCGCGCCAGCCGAACTGTTCGCCAGGCTCAAGG
CGAGCATGCCCGACGGCGAGGATCTCGTCGTGACCCATGGCGATGCCTGCTTGCCGAATATCATGGTGGA
AAATGGCCGCTTTTCTGGATTCATCGACTGTGGCCGGCTGGGTGTGGCGGACCGCTATCAGGACATAGCG
TTGGCTACCCGTGATATTGCTGAAGAGCTTGGCGGCGAATGGGCTGACCGCTTCCTCGTGCTTTACGGTA
TCGCCGCTCCCGATTCGCAGCGCATCGCCTTCTATCGCCTTCTTGACGAGTTCTTCTGAGCGGGACTCTG
GGGTTCGAAATGACCGACCAAGCGACGCCCAACCTGCCATCACGAGATTTCGATTCCACCGCCGCCTTCT
ATGAAAGGTTGGGCTTCGGAATCGTTTTCCGGGACGCCGGCTGGATGATCCTCCAGCGCGGGGATCTCAT
GCTGGAGTTCTTCGCCCACCCTAGGGGGAGGCTAACTGAAACACGGAAGGAGACAATACCGGAAGGAACC
CGCGCTATGACGGCAATAAAAAGACAGAATAAAACGCACGGTGTTGGGTCGTTTGTTCATAAACGCGGGG
TTCGGTCCCAGGGCTGGCACTCTGTCGATACCCCACCGAGACCCCATTGGGGCCAATACGCCCGCGTTTC
TTCCTTTTCCCCACCCCACCCCCCAAGTTCGGGTGAAGGCCCAGGGCTCGCAGCCAACGTCGGGGCGGCA
GGCCCTGCCATAGCCTCAGGTTACTCATATATACTTTAGATTGATTTAAAACTTCATTTTTAATTTAAAA
GGATCTAGGTGAAGATCCTTTTTGATAATCTCATGACCAAAATCCCTTAACGTGAGTTTTCGTTCCACTG
AGCGTCAGACCCCGTAGAAAAGATCAAAGGATCTTCTTGAGATCCTTTTTTTCTGCGCGTAATCTGCTGC
TTGCAAACAAAAAAACCACCGCTACCAGCGGTGGTTTGTTTGCCGGATCAAGAGCTACCAACTCTTTTTC
CGAAGGTAACTGGCTTCAGCAGAGCGCAGATACCAAATACTGTCCTTCTAGTGTAGCCGTAGTTAGGCCA
CCACTTCAAGAACTCTGTAGCACCGCCTACATACCTCGCTCTGCTAATCCTGTTACCAGTGGCTGCTGCC
AGTGGCGATAAGTCGTGTCTTACCGGGTTGGACTCAAGACGATAGTTACCGGATAAGGCGCAGCGGTCGG
GCTGAACGGGGGGTTCGTGCACACAGCCCAGCTTGGAGCGAACGACCTACACCGAACTGAGATACCTACA
GCGTGAGCTATGAGAAAGCGCCACGCTTCCCGAAGGGAGAAAGGCGGACAGGTATCCGGTAAGCGGCAGG
GTCGGAACAGGAGAGCGCACGAGGGAGCTTCCAGGGGGAAACGCCTGGTATCTTTATAGTCCTGTCGGGT
TTCGCCACCTCTGACTTGAGCGTCGATTTTTGTGATGCTCGTCAGGGGGGCGGAGCCTATGGAAAAACGC
CAGCAACGCGGCCTTTTTACGGTTCCTGGCCTTTTGCTGGCCTTTTGCTCACATGTTCTTTCCTGCGTTA
TCCCCTGATTCTGTGGATAACCGTATTACCGCCATGCAT
Features (pLannotate 1.2.2; 16 found; start..end, strand, type, name):
     61..364     +  enhancer       CMV enhancer: human cytomegalovirus immediate early enhancer
    365..568     +  promoter       CMV promoter: human cytomegalovirus (CMV) immediate early promoter
    613..1329    +  CDS            EGFP: EGFP is a basic (constitutively fluorescent) green fluorescent protein published in 1996, derived from Aequorea victoria. It is reported to be a rapidly-maturing weak dimer with moderate acid sensitivity.
   1330..1365    +  misc_feature   MCS (fragment): multiple cloning site
   1366..1869    +  CDS            CENPB (fragment): CENPB_HUMAN - Experimental evidence at protein level: Swiss-Prot protein existence level 1. Interacts with centromeric heterochromatin in chromosomes and binds to a specific 17 bp subset of alphoid satellite DNA, called the CENP-B box (PubMed:11726497). May organize arrays of centromere satellite DNA into a higher-order structure which then directs centromere formation and kinetochore assembly in mammalian chromosomes (Probable). From Homo sapiens (Human).
   1867..3087    +  CDS            KIF2C (fragment): KIF2C_CRIGR - Also known as KNSL6. Experimental evidence at protein level: Swiss-Prot protein existence level 1. In complex with KIF18B, constitutes the major microtubule plus-end depolymerizing activity in mitotic cells (By similarity). Regulates the turnover of microtubules at the kinetochore and functions in chromosome segregation during mitosis (PubMed:14960279). Plays a role in chromosome congression and is required for the lateral to end- on conversion of the chromosome-microtubule attachment (By similarity). From Cricetulus griseus (Chinese hamster) (Cricetulus barabensis griseus).
   3101..3185    +  CDS            large T antigen (fragment): large T antigen from SV40 (simian virus 40)
   3208..3329    +  polyA_signal   SV40 poly(A) signal: SV40 polyadenylation signal
   3363..3791    -  rep_origin     f1 ori (sequence partly withheld): f1 bacteriophage origin of replication; arrow indicates direction of (+) strand synthesis
   3818..3922    +  promoter       AmpR promoter: bla
   3924..4281    +  promoter       SV40 promoter: SV40 enhancer and early promoter
   4316..5110    +  CDS            NeoR/KanR: aminoglycoside phosphotransferase from Tn5; aph(3')-II (or nptII); confers resistance to neomycin, kanamycin, and G418 (Geneticin®)
   5131..5283    +  CDS            ble (fragment): BLE_KLEPN - Experimental evidence at protein level: Swiss-Prot protein existence level 1. Binding protein with a strong affinity to the bleomycin family of antibiotics. Binds to CL990; an antimitotic-antibiotic compound. From Klebsiella pneumoniae.
   5342..5389    +  polyA_signal   HSV TK poly(A) signal: herpes simplex virus thymidine kinase polyadenylation signal (Cole and Stacy, 1985)
   5480..5496    -  polyA_signal   bGH poly(A) signal (fragment): bovine growth hormone polyadenylation signal
   5718..6306    +  rep_origin     ori: high-copy-number ColE1/pMB1/pBR322/pUC origin of replication
