>Addgene plasmid #23010 | pMX240 | addgene full sequence | sequence record 223987 | Addgene NGS Result
TAGTTATTAATAGTAATCAATTACGGGGTCATTAGTTCATAGCCCATATATGGAGTTCCGCGTTACATAA
CTTACGGTAAATGGCCCGCCTGGCTGACCGCCCAACGACCCCCGCCCATTGACGTCAATAATGACGTATG
TTCCCATAGTAACGCCAATAGGGACTTTCCATTGACGTCAATGGGTGGAGTATTTACGGTAAACTGCCCA
CTTGGCAGTACATCAAGTGTATCATATGCCAAGTACGCCCCCTATTGACGTCAATGACGGTAAATGGCCC
GCCTGGCATTATGCCCAGTACATGACCTTATGGGACTTTCCTACTTGGCAGTACATCTACGTATTAGTCA
TCGCTATTACCATGGTGATGCGGTTTTGGCAGTACATCAATGGGCGTGGATAGCGGTTTGACTCACGGGG
ATTTCCAAGTCTCCACCCCATTGACGTCAATGGGAGTTTGTTTTGGCACCAAAATCAACGGGACTTTCCA
AAATGTCGTAACAACTCCGCCCCATTGACGCAAATGGGCGGTAGGCGTGTACGGTGGGAGGTCTATATAA
GCAGAGCTGGTTTAGTGAACCGTCAGATCCGCTAGCGCTACCGGTCGCCACCATGGTGAGCAAGGGCGAG
GAGCTGTTCACCGGGGTGGTGCCCATCCTGGTCGAGCTGGACGGCGACGTAAACGGCCACAAGTTCAGCG
TGTCCGGCGAGGGCGAGGGCGATGCCACCTACGGCAAGCTGACCCTGAAGTTCATCTGCACCACCGGCAA
GCTGCCCGTGCCCTGGCCCACCCTCGTGACCACCCTGACCTACGGCGTGCAGTGCTTCAGCCGCTACCCC
GACCACATGAAGCAGCACGACTTCTTCAAGTCCGCCATGCCCGAAGGCTACGTCCAGGAGCGCACCATCT
TCTTCAAGGACGACGGCAACTACAAGACCCGCGCCGAGGTGAAGTTCGAGGGCGACACCCTGGTGAACCG
CATCGAGCTGAAGGGCATCGACTTCAAGGAGGACGGCAACATCCTGGGGCACAAGCTGGAGTACAACTAC
AACAGCCACAACGTCTATATCATGGCCGACAAGCAGAAGAACGGCATCAAGGTGAACTTCAAGATCCGCC
ACAACATCGAGGACGGCAGCGTGCAGCTCGCCGACCACTACCAGCAGAACACCCCCATCGGCGACGGCCC
CGTGCTGCTGCCCGACAACCACTACCTGAGCACCCAGTCCGCCCTGAGCAAAGACCCCAACGAGAAGCGC
GATCACATGGTCCTGCTGGAGTTCGTGACCGCCGCCGGGATCACTCTCGGCATGGACGAGCTGTACAAGT
CCGGACTCAGATCTCGAGCTCAAGCTTCGAATTCTATGGGCCCCAAGCGGCGGCAGCTGACGTTCCGGGA
GAAGTCGCGGATCATCCAGGAGGTGGAGGAGAACCCGGACCTACGCAAGGGCGAGATCGCGCGGCGCTTC
AACATCCCGCCGTCCACGCTGAGCACCATCCTGAAGAACAAGCGCGCCATCCTGGCGTCGGAGCGCAAGT
ACGGAGTGGCCTCCACCTGCCGTAAGACCAACAAGCTGTCCCCGTACGACAAGCTGGAGGGGCTTCTCAT
CGCTTGGTTCCAGCAGATCCGCGCCGCGGGCCTGCCTGTCAAGGGCATCATCCTGAAAGAGAAGGCGCTA
CGGATAGCGGAGGAGCTGGGCATGGACGACTTCACGGCTTCCAACGGCTGGCTGGATCGCTTCCGCCGGC
GCCACGGTGTAGTGGCCTGCAGCGGCGTGACCCGCTCCCGGGCGCGAAGCTCTACCCCACGGGCCCCAGC
GGCACCTGCCGGCCCAGCCGCCGTGCCCTCTGAGGGCAGCGGTGGATCCGCTGCAAACCCTGCTCGGAGG
AAAGCATGTATTGTGAAGGAAATGGAAAAAATGAAGAACAAGCGGGAAGAGAAGAGGGCCCAGAACTCGG
AAATAAGAATAAAGCGAGCTCAGGAATATGACAGCAGCTTTCCAAACTGGGAATTTGCCCGGATGATTAA
AGAATTCCGGGTTACTATAGAATGTCACCCACTTACTCTGACTGATCCTACGGAAGAGCACAGGATCTGC
GTGTGTGTGAGGAAGCGCCCACTGAATAAGCAAGAACTGGCCAAGAAAGAAATCGATGTGATTTCTGTTC
CCAGCAAGTGTTTGCTCTTTGTGCATGAACCCAAATTGAAAGTGGACTTGACAAAGTATCTGGAGAATCA
GGCATTCTGCTTCGATTTTGCCTTTGATGAAACAGCTTCAAATGAAGTCGTCTACAGGTTCACAGCAAGG
CCACTGGTACAGACGATTTTTGAAGGGGGAAAAGCAACCTGCTTTGCCTATGGGCAGACGGGCAGTGGGA
AGACTCACACAATGGGTGGAGACCTGTCTGGTAAATCTCAGAATACATCTAAAGGGATCTATGCAATGGC
TTCCCGGGATGTCTTCCTTCTGAAGAGTCAGCCTCGCTACCGGAACTTAAACTTGGAAGTTTATGTGACA
TTCTTTGAGATCTACAATGGGAAGGTGTTTGATCTGCTCAACAAGAAGGCCAAGCTACGTGTACTAGAAG
ACAGCAAGCAGCAAGTGCAGGTTGTGGGACTTCAGGAGTACCTGGTTAACTGTGCTGATGATGTCATCAA
GATGCTCAACATGGGCAGTGCCTGCAGGACTTCTGGACAGACTTTTGCCAACTCCAATTCTTCCCGCTCC
CATGCCTGCTTCCAGATTCTTCTTCGAGCCAAAGGGAGATTGCATGGCAAATTCTCCTTGGTGGATCTGG
CAGGGAATGAACGAGGGGCTGACACTTCTAGTGCTGACCGCCAGACTCGCATGGAGGGTGCAGAGATTAA
CAAGTCTCTCCTAGCACTGAAGGAGTGCATCAGGGCGCTGGGACAGAACAAGGCTCACACCCCATTCCGT
GAGAGCAAGCTGACTCAGGTGCTAAGGGATTCATTCATTGGGGAGAACTCGAGGACTTGCATGATTGCCA
TGATCTCACCAGGCATAAGCTCCTGTGAATATACTTTAAACACGCTGAGATATGCAGACAGAGTCAAGGA
GCTGAGCTAATCTAGATAACTGATCATAATCAGCCATACCACATTTGTAGAGGTTTTACTTGCTTTAAAA
AACCTCCCACACCTCCCCCTGAACCTGAAACATAAAATGAATGCAATTGTTGTTGTTAACTTGTTTATTG
CAGCTTATAATGGTTACAAATAAAGCAATAGCATCACAAATTTCACAAATAAAGCATTTTTTTCACTGCA
TTCTAGTTGTGGTTTGTCCAAACTCATCAATGTATCTTAACGCGTAAATTGTAAGCGTTAATATTTTGTT
AAAATTCGCGTTAAATTTTTGTTAAATCAGCTCATTTTTTAACCAATAGGCCGAAATCGGCAAAATCCCT
TATAAATCAAAAGAATAGACCGAGATAGGGT
[37 nt withheld, positions 3462-3498]
AAAGAACGTGGACTCCAACGTCAAAGG
[49 nt withheld, positions 3526-3574]
T
[91 nt withheld, positions 3576-3666]
G
[124 nt withheld, positions 3668-3791]
CAGGTGGCACTTTTCGGGGAAATGTGCGCGGAACCCCTATTTGTTTATTTTTCTAAATACATTCAAATAT
GTATCCGCTCATGAGACAATAACCCTGATAAATGCTTCAATAATATTGAAAAAGGAAGAGTCCTGAGGCG
GAAAGAACCAGCTGTGGAATGTGTGTCAGTTAGGGTGTGGAAAGTCCCCAGGCTCCCCAGCAGGCAGAAG
TATGCAAAGCATGCATCTCAATTAGTCAGCAACCAGGTGTGGAAAGTCCCCAGGCTCCCCAGCAGGCAGA
AGTATGCAAAGCATGCATCTCAATTAGTCAGCAACCATAGTCCCGCCCCTAACTCCGCCCATCCCGCCCC
TAACTCCGCCCAGTTCCGCCCATTCTCCGCCCCATGGCTGACTAATTTTTTTTATTTATGCAGAGGCCGA
GGCCGCCTCGGCCTCTGAGCTATTCCAGAAGTAGTGAGGAGGCTTTTTTGGAGGCCTAGGCTTTTGCAAA
GATCGATCAAGAGACAGGATGAGGATCGTTTCGCATGATTGAACAAGATGGATTGCACGCAGGTTCTCCG
GCCGCTTGGGTGGAGAGGCTATTCGGCTATGACTGGGCACAACAGACAATCGGCTGCTCTGATGCCGCCG
TGTTCCGGCTGTCAGCGCAGGGGCGCCCGGTTCTTTTTGTCAAGACCGACCTGTCCGGTGCCCTGAATGA
ACTGCAAGACGAGGCAGCGCGGCTATCGTGGCTGGCCACGACGGGCGTTCCTTGCGCAGCTGTGCTCGAC
GTTGTCACTGAAGCGGGAAGGGACTGGCTGCTATTGGGCGAAGTGCCGGGGCAGGATCTCCTGTCATCTC
ACCTTGCTCCTGCCGAGAAAGTATCCATCATGGCTGATGCAATGCGGCGGCTGCATACGCTTGATCCGGC
TACCTGCCCATTCGACCACCAAGCGAAACATCGCATCGAGCGAGCACGTACTCGGATGGAAGCCGGTCTT
GTCGATCAGGATGATCTGGACGAAGAGCATCAGGGGCTCGCGCCAGCCGAACTGTTCGCCAGGCTCAAGG
CGAGCATGCCCGACGGCGAGGATCTCGTCGTGACCCATGGCGATGCCTGCTTGCCGAATATCATGGTGGA
AAATGGCCGCTTTTCTGGATTCATCGACTGTGGCCGGCTGGGTGTGGCGGACCGCTATCAGGACATAGCG
TTGGCTACCCGTGATATTGCTGAAGAGCTTGGCGGCGAATGGGCTGACCGCTTCCTCGTGCTTTACGGTA
TCGCCGCTCCCGATTCGCAGCGCATCGCCTTCTATCGCCTTCTTGACGAGTTCTTCTGAGCGGGACTCTG
GGGTTCGAAATGACCGACCAAGCGACGCCCAACCTGCCATCACGAGATTTCGATTCCACCGCCGCCTTCT
ATGAAAGGTTGGGCTTCGGAATCGTTTTCCGGGACGCCGGCTGGATGATCCTCCAGCGCGGGGATCTCAT
GCTGGAGTTCTTCGCCCACCCTAGGGGGAGGCTAACTGAAACACGGAAGGAGACAATACCGGAAGGAACC
CGCGCTATGACGGCAATAAAAAGACAGAATAAAACGCACGGTGTTGGGTCGTTTGTTCATAAACGCGGGG
TTCGGTCCCAGGGCTGGCACTCTGTCGATACCCCACCGAGACCCCATTGGGGCCAATACGCCCGCGTTTC
TTCCTTTTCCCCACCCCACCCCCCAAGTTCGGGTGAAGGCCCAGGGCTCGCAGCCAACGTCGGGGCGGCA
GGCCCTGCCATAGCCTCAGGTTACTCATATATACTTTAGATTGATTTAAAACTTCATTTTTAATTTAAAA
GGATCTAGGTGAAGATCCTTTTTGATAATCTCATGACCAAAATCCCTTAACGTGAGTTTTCGTTCCACTG
AGCGTCAGACCCCGTAGAAAAGATCAAAGGATCTTCTTGAGATCCTTTTTTTCTGCGCGTAATCTGCTGC
TTGCAAACAAAAAAACCACCGCTACCAGCGGTGGTTTGTTTGCCGGATCAAGAGCTACCAACTCTTTTTC
CGAAGGTAACTGGCTTCAGCAGAGCGCAGATACCAAATACTGTTCTTCTAGTGTAGCCGTAGTTAGGCCA
CCACTTCAAGAACTCTGTAGCACCGCCTACATACCTCGCTCTGCTAATCCTGTTACCAGTGGCTGCTGCC
AGTGGCGATAAGTCGTGTCTTACCGGGTTGGACTCAAGACGATAGTTACCGGATAAGGCGCAGCGGTCGG
GCTGAACGGGGGGTTCGTGCACACAGCCCAGCTTGGAGCGAACGACCTACACCGAACTGAGATACCTACA
GCGTGAGCTATGAGAAAGCGCCACGCTTCCCGAAGGGAGAAAGGCGGACAGGTATCCGGTAAGCGGCAGG
GTCGGAACAGGAGAGCGCACGAGGGAGCTTCCAGGGGGAAACGCCTGGTATCTTTATAGTCCTGTCGGGT
TTCGCCACCTCTGACTTGAGCGTCGATTTTTGTGATGCTCGTCAGGGGGGCGGAGCCTATGGAAAAACGC
CAGCAACGCGGCCTTTTTACGGTTCCTGGCCTTTTGCTGGCCTTTTGCTCACATGTTCTTTCCTGCGTTA
TCCCCTGATTCTGTGGATAACCGTATTACCGCCATGCAT
Features (pLannotate 1.2.2; 16 found; start..end, strand, type, name):
     61..364     +  enhancer       CMV enhancer: human cytomegalovirus immediate early enhancer
    365..568     +  promoter       CMV promoter: human cytomegalovirus (CMV) immediate early promoter
    613..1329    +  CDS            EGFP: EGFP is a basic (constitutively fluorescent) green fluorescent protein published in 1996, derived from Aequorea victoria. It is reported to be a rapidly-maturing weak dimer with moderate acid sensitivity.
   1330..1365    +  misc_feature   MCS (fragment): multiple cloning site
   1366..1869    +  CDS            CENPB (fragment): CENPB_HUMAN - Experimental evidence at protein level: Swiss-Prot protein existence level 1. Interacts with centromeric heterochromatin in chromosomes and binds to a specific 17 bp subset of alphoid satellite DNA, called the CENP-B box (PubMed:11726497). May organize arrays of centromere satellite DNA into a higher-order structure which then directs centromere formation and kinetochore assembly in mammalian chromosomes (Probable). From Homo sapiens (Human).
   1867..3087    +  CDS            KIF2C (fragment): KIF2C_CRIGR - Also known as KNSL6. Experimental evidence at protein level: Swiss-Prot protein existence level 1. In complex with KIF18B, constitutes the major microtubule plus-end depolymerizing activity in mitotic cells (By similarity). Regulates the turnover of microtubules at the kinetochore and functions in chromosome segregation during mitosis (PubMed:14960279). Plays a role in chromosome congression and is required for the lateral to end- on conversion of the chromosome-microtubule attachment (By similarity). From Cricetulus griseus (Chinese hamster) (Cricetulus barabensis griseus).
   3101..3185    +  CDS            large T antigen (fragment): large T antigen from SV40 (simian virus 40)
   3208..3329    +  polyA_signal   SV40 poly(A) signal: SV40 polyadenylation signal
   3363..3791    -  rep_origin     f1 ori (sequence partly withheld): f1 bacteriophage origin of replication; arrow indicates direction of (+) strand synthesis
   3818..3922    +  promoter       AmpR promoter: bla
   3924..4281    +  promoter       SV40 promoter: SV40 enhancer and early promoter
   4316..5110    +  CDS            NeoR/KanR: aminoglycoside phosphotransferase from Tn5; aph(3')-II (or nptII); confers resistance to neomycin, kanamycin, and G418 (Geneticin®)
   5131..5283    +  CDS            ble (fragment): BLE_KLEPN - Experimental evidence at protein level: Swiss-Prot protein existence level 1. Binding protein with a strong affinity to the bleomycin family of antibiotics. Binds to CL990; an antimitotic-antibiotic compound. From Klebsiella pneumoniae.
   5342..5389    +  polyA_signal   HSV TK poly(A) signal: herpes simplex virus thymidine kinase polyadenylation signal (Cole and Stacy, 1985)
   5480..5496    -  polyA_signal   bGH poly(A) signal (fragment): bovine growth hormone polyadenylation signal
   5718..6306    +  rep_origin     ori: high-copy-number ColE1/pMB1/pBR322/pUC origin of replication
