[The description below was written by a language model from this plasmid's Addgene catalogue record and pLannotate feature annotations shown in this document.]
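Description:
pMX240 is a mammalian expression plasmid built on the pGFPCPB1 backbone, an EGFP-C-type vector that already carries EGFP followed by the DNA-binding region of human CENP-B (residues 1-167). It is propagated in E. coli as a high-copy plasmid from a ColE1/pUC-type origin and selected with kanamycin. The same Tn5 NeoR/KanR gene sits downstream of both a bacterial (bla) promoter and the SV40 enhancer/early promoter and ends in an HSV TK polyadenylation signal, so it can also confer G418 resistance in mammalian cells. An f1 origin is present as well. The short ble, bGH poly(A) and large T antigen matches in the feature table are fragments and probably backbone remnants rather than functional parts.

The expression cassette is driven by the CMV immediate early enhancer and promoter and terminated by the SV40 poly(A) signal. It encodes a three-part fusion: EGFP, the CENP-B fragment, and a truncated Chinese hamster (Cricetulus griseus) MCAK/KIF2C inserted between BamHI and XbaI. The MCAK portion lacks amino acids 1-178 and 584-718 and carries an S186A substitution. Since CENP-B recognises the CENP-B box in alphoid satellite DNA, its N-terminal domain would be expected to tether the fluorescent MCAK fragment to centromeres independently of MCAK's own deleted terminal regions. The record does not state the functional rationale for the truncations or the point mutation. The associated study addresses how MCAK, a microtubule-depolymerizing kinesin, promotes kinetochore microtubule turnover and chromosome movement, which fits use of this construct for imaging and perturbing centromere-targeted MCAK in cultured cells.
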