Addgene plasmid #23010: pMX240
Depositing lab: Linda Wordeman. Depositing organization: University of Washington. Publication: MCAK facilitates chromosome movement by promoting kinetochore microtubule turnover. Wordeman L, Wagenbach M, von Dassow G. J Cell Biol. 2007 Dec 3. 179(5):869-79. 10.1083/jcb.200707120 PubMed 18039936.
Backbone
  Vector backbone: pGFPCPB1
  Backbone size w/o insert (bp): 5205
  Vector type: Mammalian Expression
Growth in bacteria
  Bacterial resistance: Kanamycin, 50 μg/mL
  Growth temperature: 37°C
  Growth strain: DH5alpha
  Copy number: High Copy
Gene/Insert
  Gene/Insert name: GCPBM (alt name: MCAK)
  Species: Cricetulus griseus
  Insert size (bp): 1227
  Mutation: deleted MCAK amino acids 1-178, 584-718 mutated S186A
  GenBank ID: U11790
  Tag / fusion protein: EGFP (N terminal on backbone); CenpB 1-167 (N terminal on backbone)
  Cloning method: Restriction Enzyme; 5′ cloning site BamHI (not destroyed); 3′ cloning site XbaI (not destroyed)
  Sequencing primers: 5′ EGFP-C
Terms and licenses: Academic/Nonprofit Terms; Industry Terms: Not Available to Industry
How to cite: pMX240 was a gift from Linda Wordeman (Addgene plasmid # 23010 ; http://n2t.net/addgene:23010 ; RRID:Addgene_23010)
