>Addgene plasmid #23010 | pMX240 | addgene partial sequence | sequence record 28922 | 23010 with EGFP-C
GACGAGCTGTACAAGTCCGGACTCAGATCTCGAGCTCAAGCTTCGAATTCTATGGGCCCCAAGCGGCGGC
AGCTGACGTTCCGGGAGAAGTCGCGGATCATCCAGGAGGTGGAGGAGAACCCGGACCTACGCAAGGGCGA
GATCGCGCGGCGCTTCAACATCCCGCCGTCCACGCTGAGCACCATCCTGAAGAACAAGCGCGCCATCCTG
GCGTCGGAGCGCAAGTACGGAGTGGCCTCCACCTGCCGTAAGACCAACAAGCTGTCCCCGTACGACAAGC
TGGAGGGGCTTCTCATCGCTTGGTTCCAGCAGATCCGCGCCGCGGGCCTGCCTGTCAAGGGCATCATCCT
GAAAGAGAAGGCGCTACGGATAGCGGAGGAGCTGGGCATGGACGACTTCACGGCTTCCAACGGCTGGCTG
GATCGCTTCCGCCGGCGCCACGGTGTAGTGGCCTGCAGCGGCGTGACCCGCTCCCGGGCGCGAAGCTCTA
CCCCACGGGCCCCAGCGGCACCTGCCGGCCCAGCCGCCGTGCCCTCTGAGGGCAGCGGTGGATCCGCTGC
AAACCCTGCTCGGAGGAAAGCATGTATTGTGAAGGAAATGGAAAAAATGAAGAACAAGCGGGAAGAGAAG
AGGGCCCAGAACTCGGAAATAAGAATAAAGCG
